>Addgene plasmid #220697 | AiP2043 - pAAV-AiE2618m-minBG-SYFP2-WPRE-BGHpA | addgene full sequence | sequence record 462024 | Addgene NGS Result
CCTGCAGGCAGCTGCGCGCTCGCTCGCTCACTGAGGCCGCCCGGGCGTCGGGCGACCTTTGGTCGCCCGG
CCTCAGTGAGCGAGCGAGCGCGCAGAGAGGGAGTGGCCAACTCCATCACTAGGGGTTCCTGCGGCCGCAC
GCGTCACTTTTCAAAGTACAATATATTTTTCAAATGAATGCTGGATGTTTCATTTTTCCCAACTGTTCCT
AGCTCTAATGCAGGAGGAAAAAAAGAACAAGATGAACATTGTTCATACTGATTAAGTAAGAGCTCATTAA
AGAGCTGTCAGCGCGCTACTTTGAATATGCATGAAGCATATAATCAGATCTAGTACCGTCACTAGAGGAG
AATACGGTAAGTACAAAGGATTGATTTAATTACTTAGAGTGGGCTGCGGTGGCGAAGCAGTCTTGTTAGT
GCAGAAAGAAAAAGAGGTTGTATTCTGGCACTGCGATAGAAAAGGCAGTTTTAGCTTCTGCCACAATACC
TAATCTCAGAGTAAAGCACTTTACACTGTAGCTTAAAATGAAGACTGCCGTTATAAAACGCCCATAAATC
ATTTAATCTTACTTAACTTACCTTGGAACTACCTCTTCTTTCAAAATTATTTTAAATTTATAACGCCGGC
GGAGCTCGGGCTGGGCATAAAAGTCAGGGCAGAGCCATCTATTGCTTACATTTGCTTCTGGGATCCAGAT
CTTTCGAAGCTAGCGCTACCGGTCGCCACCATGGTGAGCAAGGGCGAGGAGCTGTTCACCGGGGTGGTGC
CCATCCTGGTCGAGCTGGACGGCGACGTAAACGGCCACAAGTTCAGCGTGTCCGGCGAGGGCGAGGGCGA
TGCCACCTACGGCAAGCTGACCCTGAAGCTGATCTGCACCACCGGCAAGCTGCCCGTGCCCTGGCCCACC
CTCGTGACCACCCTGGGCTACGGCGTGCAGTGCTTCGCCCGCTACCCCGACCACATGAAGCAGCACGACT
TCTTCAAGTCCGCCATGCCCGAAGGCTACGTCCAGGAGCGCACCATCTTCTTCAAGGACGACGGCAACTA
CAAGACCCGCGCCGAGGTGAAGTTCGAGGGCGACACCCTGGTGAACCGCATCGAGCTGAAGGGCATCGAC
TTCAAGGAGGACGGCAACATCCTGGGGCACAAGCTGGAGTACAACTACAACAGCCACAACGTCTATATCA
CCGCCGACAAGCAGAAGAACGGCATCAAGGCCAACTTCAAGATCCGCCACAACATCGAGGACGGCGGCGT
GCAGCTCGCCGACCACTACCAGCAGAACACCCCCATCGGCGACGGCCCCGTGCTGCTGCCCGACAACCAC
TACCTGAGCTACCAGTCCAAGCTGAGCAAAGACCCCAACGAGAAGCGCGATCACATGGTCCTGCTGGAGT
TCGTGACCGCCGCCGGGATCACTCTCGGCATGGACGAGCTGTACAAGTAAGTCGACGGCGCGCCGCGGCC
GCGAATTCGATATCATAATCAACCTCTGGATTACAAAATTTGTGAAAGATTGACTGGTATTCTTAACTAT
GTTGCTCCTTTTACGCTATGTGGATACGCTGCTTTAATGCCTTTGTATCATGCTATTGCTTCCCGTATGG
CTTTCATTTTCTCCTCCTTGTATAAATCCTGGTTAGTTCTTGCCACGGCGGAACTCATCGCCGCCTGCCT
TGCCCGCTGCTGGACAGGGGCTCGGCTGTTGGGCACTGACAATTCCGTGGCTCGAGAGATCTTCGACTGT
GCCTTCTAGTTGCCAGCCATCTGTTGTTTGCCCCTCCCCCGTGCCTTCCTTGACCCTGGAAGGTGCCACT
CCCACTGTCCTTTCCTAATAAAATGAGGAAATTGCATCGCATTGTCTGAGTAGGTGTCATTCTATTCTGG
GGGGTGGGGTGGGGCAGGACAGCAAGGGGGAGGATTGGGAAGACAATAGCAGGCATGAGATCTCACGTGC
GGACCGAGCGGCCGCAGGAACCCCTAGTGATGGAGTTGGCCACTCCCTCTCTGCGCGCTCGCTCGCTCAC
TGAGGCCGGGCGACCAAAGGTCGCCCGACGCCCGGGCTTTGCCCGGGCGGCCTCAGTGAGCGAGCGAGCG
CGCAGCTGCCTGCAGGGGCGCCTGATGCGGTATTTTCTCCTTACGCATCTGTGCGGTATTTCACACCGCA
TA
[95 nt withheld, positions 2173-2267]
T
[46 nt withheld, positions 2269-2314]
C
[141 nt withheld, positions 2316-2456]
CCTTTGACGTTGGAGTCCACGTTCTTT
[37 nt withheld, positions 2484-2520]
ACTCTATCTCGGGCTATTCTTTTGATTTATAAGGGATTTTGCCGATTTCGGTCTATTGGTTAAAAAATGA
GCTGATTTAACAAAAATTTAACGCGAATTTTAACAAAATATTAACGTTTACAATTTTATGGTGCACTCTC
AGTACAATCTGCTCTGATGCCGCATAGTTAAGCCAGCCCCGACACCCGCCAACACCCGCTGACGCGCCCT
GACGGGCTTGTCTGCTCCCGGCATCCGCTTACAGACAAGCTGTGACCGTCTCCGGGAGCTGCATGTGTCA
GAGGTTTTCACCGTCATCACCGAAACGCGCGAGACGAAAGGGCCTCGTGATACGCCTATTTTTATAGGTT
AATGTCATGATAATAATGGTTTCTTAGACGTCAGGTGGCACTTTTCGGGGAAATGTGCGCGGAACCCCTA
TTTGTTTATTTTTCTAAATACATTCAAATATGTATCCGCTCATGAGACAATAACCCTGATAAATGCTTCA
ATAATATTGAAAAAGGAAGAGTATGAGTATTCAACATTTCCGTGTCGCCCTTATTCCCTTTTTTGCGGCA
TTTTGCCTTCCTGTTTTTGCTCACCCAGAAACGCTGGTGAAAGTAAAAGATGCTGAAGATCAGTTGGGTG
CACGAGTGGGTTACATCGAACTGGATCTCAACAGCGGTAAGATCCTTGAGAGTTTTCGCCCCGAAGAACG
TTTTCCAATGATGAGCACTTTTAAAGTTCTGCTATGTGGCGCGGTATTATCCCGTATTGACGCCGGGCAA
GAGCAACTCGGTCGCCGCATACACTATTCTCAGAATGACTTGGTTGAGTACTCACCAGTCACAGAAAAGC
ATCTTACGGATGGCATGACAGTAAGAGAATTATGCAGTGCTGCCATAACCATGAGTGATAACACTGCGGC
CAACTTACTTCTGACAACGATCGGAGGACCGAAGGAGCTAACCGCTTTTTTGCACAACATGGGGGATCAT
GTAACTCGCCTTGATCGTTGGGAACCGGAGCTGAATGAAGCCATACCAAACGACGAGCGTGACACCACGA
TGCCTGTAGCAATGGCAACAACGTTGCGCAAACTATTAACTGGCGAACTACTTACTCTAGCTTCCCGGCA
ACAATTAATAGACTGGATGGAGGCGGATAAAGTTGCAGGACCACTTCTGCGCTCGGCCCTTCCGGCTGGC
TGGTTTATTGCTGATAAATCTGGAGCCGGTGAGCGTGGGTCTCGCGGTATCATTGCAGCACTGGGGCCAG
ATGGTAAGCCCTCCCGTATCGTAGTTATCTACACGACGGGGAGTCAGGCAACTATGGATGAACGAAATAG
ACAGATCGCTGAGATAGGTGCCTCACTGATTAAGCATTGGTAACTGTCAGACCAAGTTTACTCATATATA
CTTTAGATTGATTTAAAACTTCATTTTTAATTTAAAAGGATCTAGGTGAAGATCCTTTTTGATAATCTCA
TGACCAAAATCCCTTAACGTGAGTTTTCGTTCCACTGAGCGTCAGACCCCGTAGAAAAGATCAAAGGATC
TTCTTGAGATCCTTTTTTTCTGCGCGTAATCTGCTGCTTGCAAACAAAAAAACCACCGCTACCAGCGGTG
GTTTGTTTGCCGGATCAAGAGCTACCAACTCTTTTTCCGAAGGTAACTGGCTTCAGCAGAGCGCAGATAC
CAAATACTGTTCTTCTAGTGTAGCCGTAGTTAGGCCACCACTTCAAGAACTCTGTAGCACCGCCTACATA
CCTCGCTCTGCTAATCCTGTTACCAGTGGCTGCTGCCAGTGGCGATAAGTCGTGTCTTACCGGGTTGGAC
TCAAGACGATAGTTACCGGATAAGGCGCAGCGGTCGGGCTGAACGGGGGGTTCGTGCACACAGCCCAGCT
TGGAGCGAACGACCTACACCGAACTGAGATACCTACAGCGTGAGCTATGAGAAAGCGCCACGCTTCCCGA
AGGGAGAAAGGCGGACAGGTATCCGGTAAGCGGCAGGGTCGGAACAGGAGAGCGCACGAGGGAGCTTCCA
GGGGGAAACGCCTGGTATCTTTATAGTCCTGTCGGGTTTCGCCACCTCTGACTTGAGCGTCGATTTTTGT
GATGCTCGTCAGGGGGGCGGAGCCTATGGAAAAACGCCAGCAACGCGGCCTTTTTACGGTTCCTGGCCTT
TTGCTGGCCTTTTGCTCACATGT
Features (pLannotate 1.2.2; 14 found; start..end, strand, type, name):
     12..39      +  repeat_region  AAV2 ITR (fragment): inverted terminal repeat of adeno-associated virus serotype 2 inverted
     68..95      +  repeat_region  AAV2 ITR (fragment): inverted terminal repeat of adeno-associated virus serotype 2 inverted
    731..1447    +  CDS            SYFP2: SYFP2 is a basic (constitutively fluorescent) yellow fluorescent protein published in 2006, derived from Aequorea victoria. It is reported to be a very rapidly-maturing monomer with moderate acid sensitivity.
   1487..1644    +  misc_feature   WPRE (fragment): woodchuck hepatitis virus posttranscriptional regulatory element
   1650..1730    +  misc_feature   WPRE (fragment): woodchuck hepatitis virus posttranscriptional regulatory element
   1747..1858    +  polyA_signal   bGH poly(A) signal: bovine growth hormone polyadenylation signal
   1976..2116    +  repeat_region  AAV2 ITR: inverted terminal repeat of adeno-associated virus serotype 2 inverted
   2121..2172    -  misc_feature   bom (fragment): basis of mobility region from pBR322
   2191..2646    +  rep_origin     f1 ori (sequence partly withheld): f1 bacteriophage origin of replication; arrow indicates direction of (+) strand synthesis
   2647..2696    -  misc_feature   bom (fragment): basis of mobility region from pBR322
   2798..2833    -  CDS            rop (fragment): Rop protein, which maintains plasmids at low copy number; rop
   2928..3032    +  promoter       AmpR promoter: bla
   3033..3893    +  CDS            AmpR: β-lactamase; bla; confers resistance to ampicillin, carbenicillin, and related antibiotics
   4064..4652    +  rep_origin     ori: high-copy-number ColE1/pMB1/pBR322/pUC origin of replication
