[The description below was written by a language model from this plasmid's Addgene catalogue record and pLannotate feature annotations shown in this document.]
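Description:
AiP2043 - pAAV-AiE2618m-minBG-SYFP2-WPRE-BGHpA is an adeno-associated virus transfer plasmid built on a pAAV2 backbone and intended for packaging into recombinant AAV that reports enhancer activity in the brain. In bacteria it is maintained by a high-copy ColE1/pUC-type origin and selected with ampicillin through the β-lactamase gene and its own promoter. An f1 phage origin is also present, along with small remnants of the pBR322 bom and rop regions. The annotated sequence is about 4.7 kb. A complete AAV2 inverted terminal repeat lies downstream of the expression cassette, while the upstream repeat is detected only as two short fragments. This may reflect the difficulty of sequencing and annotating ITRs or a shortened repeat, and the record does not say which.

Between the ITRs, the enhancer AiE2618m sits upstream of a minimal beta-globin promoter (minBG), which has little activity on its own, so transcription depends largely on the enhancer. Neither element is called by the automated annotation, but both presumably occupy the unannotated stretch preceding the reporter. The reporter is SYFP2, a rapidly maturing monomeric yellow fluorescent protein derived from Aequorea victoria. It is followed by a WPRE, annotated as two fragments and so probably a shortened variant, which boosts transcript stability and expression, and by a bovine growth hormone polyadenylation signal. The depositor notes that MluI and SgrAI cloning sites are retained. The stated purpose is to drive AAV-mediated transgene expression in specific populations of brain cells, as part of a larger set of enhancer AAVs for genetic access to cortical cell types. The record does not state which cell population AiE2618m targets.
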