Addgene plasmid #220697: AiP2043 - pAAV-AiE2618m-minBG-SYFP2-WPRE-BGHpA
Purpose: AiE2618m is an enhancer sequence, designed to drive AAV-mediated transgene expression in specific populations of brain cells
Depositing lab: Allen Institute for Brain Science & Bosiljka Tasic. Depositing organization: Allen Institute. Publication: A suite of enhancer AAVs and transgenic mouse lines for genetic access to cortical cell types. Ben-Simon Y, Hooper M, Narayan S, Daigle TL, Dwivedi D, Way SW, Oster A, Stafford DA, Mich JK, Taormina MJ, Martinez RA, Opitz-Araya X, Roth JR, Alexander JR, Allen S, Amster A, Arbuckle J, Ayala A, Baker PM, Bakken TE, Barcelli T, Barta S, Bendrick J, Bertagnolli D, Bielstein C, Bishwakarma P, Bowlus J, Boyer G, Brouner K, Casian B, Casper T, Chakka AB, Chakrabarty R, Chance RK, Chavan S, Clark M, Colbert K, Collman F, Daniel S, Departee M, DiValentin P, Donadio N, Dotson N, Egdorf T, Fliss T, Gabitto M, Garcia J, Gary A, Gasperini M, Gloe J, Goldy J, Gore BB, Graybuck L, Greisman N, Haeseleer F, Halterman C, Haradon Z, Hastings SD, Helback O, Ho W, Hockemeyer D, Huang C, Huff S, Hunker A, Johansen N, Jones D, Juneau Z, Kalmbach B, Kannan M, Khem S, Kussick E, Kutsal R, Larsen R, Lee C, Lee AY, Leibly M, Lenz GH, Li S, Liang E, Lusk N, Madigan Z, Malloy J, Malone J, McCue R, Melchor J, Mollenkopf T, Moosman S, Morin E, Newman D, Ng L, Ngo K, Omstead V, Otto S, Oyama A, Pena N, Pham T, Phillips E, Pom CA, Potekhina L, Ransford S, Ray PL, Rette D, Reynoldson C, Rimorin C, Rocha D, Ruiz A, Sanchez REA, Sawyer L, Sedeno-Cortes A, Sevigny JP, Shapovalova N, Shepard N, Shulga L, Sigler AR, Siverts L, Soliman S, Somasundaram S, Staats B, Stewart K, Szelenyi E, Tieu M, Trader C, Tran A, van Velthoven CTJ, Walker M, Wang Y, Weed N, Wirthlin M, Wood T, Wynalda B, Yao Z, Zhou T, Ariza J, Dee N, Reding M, Ronellenfitch K, Mufti S, Sunkin SM, Smith KA, Esposito L, Waters J, Thyagarajan B, Yao S, Lein ES, Zeng H, Levi BP, Ngai J, Ting JT, Tasic B. Cell. 2025 May 16:S0092-8674(25)00513-6. doi: 10.1016/j.cell.2025.05.002. PubMed 40403729.
Backbone
  Vector backbone: pAAV2
  Vector type: AAV
Growth in bacteria
  Bacterial resistance: Ampicillin, 100 μg/mL
  Growth temperature: 37°C
  Growth strain: NEB Stable
  Copy number: High Copy
Gene/Insert
  Gene/Insert name: SYFP2
  Species: Synthetic
  Promoter: minBG
  Cloning method: Gibson Cloning
Terms and licenses: Academic/Nonprofit Terms; Industry Terms: Not Available to Industry
Depositor comments: 5' Cloning Site: MluI (not destroyed), 3' Cloning Site: SgrAI (not destroyed). Please visit https://doi.org/10.1101/2024.06.10.597244 for bioRxiv preprint.
How to cite: AiP2043 - pAAV-AiE2618m-minBG-SYFP2-WPRE-BGHpA was a gift from Allen Institute for Brain Science & Bosiljka Tasic (Addgene plasmid # 220697 ; http://n2t.net/addgene:220697 ; RRID:Addgene_220697)
